>Addgene plasmid #226907 | pAM263 | addgene full sequence | sequence record 451044 | Addgene NGS Result
TAAATGCTTCAATAATATTGAAAAAGGAAGAGTATGAGTATTCAACATTTCCGTGTCGCCCTTATTCCCT
TTTTTGCGGCATTTTGCCTTCCTGTTTTTGCTCACCCAGAAACGCTGGTGAAAGTAAAAGATGCTGAAGA
TCAGTTGGGTGCACGAGTGGGTTACATCGAACTGGATCTCAACAGCGGTAAGATCCTTGAGAGTTTTCGC
CCCGAAGAACGTTTTCCAATGATGAGCACTTTTAAAGTTCTGCTATGTGGCGCGGTATTATCCCGTATTG
ACGCCGGGCAAGAGCAACTCGGTCGCCGCATACACTATTCTCAGAATGACTTGGTTGAGTACTCACCAGT
CACAGAAAAGCATCTTACGGATGGCATGACAGTAAGAGAATTATGCAGTGCTGCCATAACCATGAGTGAT
AACACTGCGGCCAACTTACTTCTGACAACGATCGGAGGACCGAAGGAGCTAACCGCTTTTTTGCACAACA
TGGGGGATCATGTAACTCGCCTTGATCGTTGGGAACCGGAGCTGAATGAAGCCATACCAAACGACGAGCG
TGACACCACGATGCCTGCAGCAATGGCAACAACGTTGCGCAAACTATTAACTGGCGAACTACTTACTCTA
GCTTCCCGGCAACAATTAATAGACTGGATGGAGGCGGATAAAGTTGCAGGACCACTTCTGCGCTCGGCCC
TTCCGGCTGGCTGGTTTATTGCTGATAAATCTGGAGCCGGTGAGCGTGGGTCTCGCGGTATCATTGCAGC
ACTGGGGCCAGATGGTAAGCCCTCCCGTATCGTAGTTATCTACACGACGGGGAGTCAGGCAACTATGGAT
GAACGAAATAGACAGATCGCTGAGATAGGTGCCTCACTGATTAAGCATTGGTAACTGTCAGACCAAGTTT
ACTCATATATACTTTAGATTGATTTAAAACTTCATTTTTAATTTAAAAGGATCTAGGTGAAGATCCTTTT
TGATAATCTCATGACCAAAATCCCTTAACGTGAGTTTTCGTTCCACTGAGCGTCAGACCCCGTAGAAAAG
ATCAAAGGATCTTCTTGAGATCCTTTTTTTCTGCGCGTAATCTGCTGCTTGCAAACAAAAAAACCACCGC
TACCAGCGGTGGTTTGTTTGCCGGATCAAGAGCTACCAACTCTTTTTCCGAAGGTAACTGGCTTCAGCAG
AGCGCAGATACCAAATACTGTCCTTCTAGTGTAGCCGTAGTTAGGCCACCACTTCAAGAACTCTGTAGCA
CCGCCTACATACCTCGCTCTGCTAATCCTGTTACCAGTGGCTGCTGCCAGTGGCGATAAGTCGTGTCTTA
CCGGGTTGGACTCAAGACGATAGTTACCGGATAAGGCGCAGCGGTCGGGCTGAACGGGGGGTTCGTGCAC
ACAGCCCAGCTTGGAGCGAACGACCTACACCGAACTGAGATACCTACAGCGTGAGCTATGAGAAAGCGCC
ACGCTTCCCGAAGGGAGAAAGGCGGACAGGTATCCGGTAAGCGGCAGGGTCGGAACAGGAGAGCGCACGA
GGGAGCTTCCAGGGGGAAACGCCTGGTATCTTTATAGTCCTGTCGGGTTTCGCCACCTCTGACTTGAGCG
TCGATTTTTGTGATGCTCGTCAGGGGGGCGGAGCCTATGGAAAAACGCCAGCAACGCGGCCTTTTTACGG
TTCCTGGCCTTTTGCTGGCCTTTTGCTCACATGTTCTTTCCTGCGTTATCCCCTGATTCTGTGGATAACC
GTATTACCGCCTTTGAGTGAGCTGATACCGCTCGCCGCAGCCGAACGACCGAGCGCAGCGAGTCAGTGAG
CGAGGAAGCGGAAGAGCGCCTGATGCGGTATTTTCTCCTTACGCATCTGTGCGGTATTTCACACCGCAAT
GGTGCACTCTCAGTACAATCTGCTCTGATGCCGCATAGTTAAGCCAGTATACACTCCGCTATCGCTACGT
GACTGGGTCATGGCTGCGCCCCGACACCCGCCAACACCCGCTGACGCGCCCTGACGGGCTTGTCTGCTCC
CGGCATCCGCTTACAGACAAGCTGTGACCGTCTCCGGGAGCTGCATGTGTCAGAGGTTTTCACCGTCATC
ACCGAAACGCGCGAGGCAGCTGCGGTAAAGCTCATCAGCGTGGTCGTGAAGCGATTCACAGATGTCTGCC
TGTTCATCCGCGTCCAGCTCGTTGAGTTTCTCCAGAAGCGTTAATGTCTGGCTTCTGATAAAGCGGGCCA
TGTTAAGGGCGGTTTTTTCCTGTTTGGTCACTGATGCCTCCGTGTAAGGGGGATTTCTGTTCATGGGGGT
AATGATACCGATGAAACGAGAGAGGATGCTCACGATACGGGTTACTGATGATGAACATGCCCGGTTACTG
GAACGTTGTGAGGGTAAACAACTGGCGGTATGGATGCGGCGGGACCAGAGAAAAATCACTCAGGGTCAAT
GCCAGCGCTTCGTTAATACAGATGTAGGTGTTCCACAGGGTAGCCAGCAGCATCCTGCGATGCAGATCCG
GAACATAATGGTGCAGGGCGCTGACTTCCGCGTTTCCAGACTTTACGAAACACGGAAACCGAAGACCATT
CATGTTGTTGCTCAGGTCGCAGACGTTTTGCAGCAGCAGTCGCTTCACGTTCGCTCGCGTATCGGTGATT
CATTCTGCTAACCAGTAAGGCAACCCCGCCAGCCTAGCCGGGTCCTCAACGACAGGAGCACGATCATGCG
CACCCGTGGCCAGGACCCAACGCTGCCCGAGATCTCGATCCCGCGAAATTAATACGACTCACTATAGGGA
GACCACAACGGTTTCCCTCTAGAAATAATTTTGTTTAACTTTAAGAAGGAGATATACCATGAGTAGGGCT
AAGAGAATTATGAAAGAAATCCAAGCTGTGAAGGATGATCCTGCAGCTCACATTACTCTTGAATTTGTGA
GTGAATCTGATATCCACCATTTAAAAGGCACATTTTTGGGCCCACCTGGAACACCTTACGAGGGTGGCAA
ATTTGTCGTGGATATCGAAGTACCTATGGAGTATCCATTCAAACCACCAAAGATGCAGTTCGACACAAAA
GTATACCATCCAAATATATCATCAGTGACAGGTGCCATTTGTTTAGATATTCTTAAGAATGCATGGTCGC
CAGTGATAACACTAAAGTCTGCATTGATTTCGCTACAGGCGCTACTACAATCTCCAGAGCCTAACGATCC
TCAAGATGCAGAAGTAGCACAACACTATTTACGGGATAGAGAATCTTTTAATAAGACTGCTGCACTATGG
ACGAGGTTATACGCCAGTGAAACTTCCAATGGTCAAAAAGGCAATGTAGAGGAGTCTGATTTATATGGGA
TTGACCACGATCTGATTGACGAGTTTGAATCTCAAGGTTTTGAAAAGGACAAGATTGTGGAAGTGTTGAG
ACGATTAGGCGTCAAGTCCTTAGACCCCAATGACAACAACACAGCCAACCGTATCATCGAGGAATTGTTG
AAGCTCGAGCACCACCACCACCACCACTGAGATCCGGCTGCTAACAAAGCCCGAAAGGAAGCTGAGTTGG
CTGCTGCCACCGCTGAGCAATAACTAGCATAACCCCTTGGGGCCTCTAAACGGGTCTTGAGGGGTTTTTT
GCTGAAAGGAGGAACTATATCCGGATTGGCGAATGGG
[124 nt withheld, positions 3678-3801]
C
[91 nt withheld, positions 3803-3893]
A
[49 nt withheld, positions 3895-3943]
CCTTTGACGTTGGAGTCCACGTTCTTT
[37 nt withheld, positions 3971-4007]
ACCCTATCTCGGTCTATTCTTTTGATTTATAAGGGATTTTGCCGATTTCGGCCTATTGGTTAAAAAATGA
GCTGATTTAACAAAAATTTAACGCGAATTTTAACAAAATATTAACGCTTACAATTTAGGTGGCACTTTTC
GGGGAAATGTGCGCGGAACCCCTATTTGTTTATTTTTCTAAATACATTCAAATATGTATCCGCTCATGAG
ACAATAACCCTGA
Features (pLannotate 1.2.2; 13 found; start..end, strand, type, name):
     34..894     +  CDS            AmpR: β-lactamase; bla; confers resistance to ampicillin, carbenicillin, and related antibiotics
   1065..1653    +  rep_origin     ori: high-copy-number ColE1/pMB1/pBR322/pUC origin of replication
   1839..1978    -  misc_feature   bom: basis of mobility region from pBR322
   2080..2271    -  CDS            rop: Rop protein, which maintains plasmids at low copy number; rop
   2288..2668    +  CDS            YPB1_ECOLX: Protein predicted: Swiss-Prot protein existence level 4. From Escherichia coli.
   2780..2798    +  promoter       T7 promoter: promoter for bacteriophage T7 RNA polymerase
   2830..2852    +  RBS            RBS: efficient ribosome binding site from bacteriophage T7 gene 10 (Olins and Rangwala, 1989)
   2859..3503    +  CDS            UBC1: UBC1_YEAST - Experimental evidence at protein level: Swiss-Prot protein existence level 1. Catalyzes the covalent attachment of ubiquitin to other proteins. Functions in degradation of misfolded or regulated proteins localized in the endoplasmic reticulum (ER) lumen or membrane via the ubiquitin-proteasome system. Cognate E2 conjugating enzyme for the HRD1 ubiquitin ligase complex, which is part of the ERAD-L and ERAD-M pathways responsible for the rapid degradation of soluble lumenal and membrane proteins with misfolded lumenal domains (ERAD-L), or ER- membrane proteins with misfolded transme
   3510..3527    +  CDS            9xHis (fragment): 9xHis affinity tag
   3537..3586    +  CDS            SET1 (fragment): solubility-enhancement tag derived from T7 phage gene 10B
   3594..3641    +  terminator     T7 terminator: transcription terminator for bacteriophage T7 RNA polymerase
   3678..4106    +  rep_origin     f1 ori (sequence partly withheld): f1 bacteriophage origin of replication; arrow indicates direction of (+) strand synthesis
   4159..33      +  promoter       AmpR promoter (across the origin): bla
