[The description below was written by a language model from this plasmid's Addgene catalogue record and pLannotate feature annotations shown in this document.]
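Description:
pAM263 is a 4.2 kb bacterial expression plasmid for producing the Saccharomyces cerevisiae ubiquitin-conjugating enzyme Ubc1 (UBC1/YDR177W) in E. coli. The catalogue lists the backbone as unknown. The annotated features show a T7-driven expression layout built on a pBR322-type replicon: a ColE1/pMB1 origin together with the bom mobility region and the rop gene, plus an f1 phage origin that allows single-stranded DNA production. Selection is by ampicillin through the β-lactamase gene and its own promoter. The record describes the plasmid as high copy, although rop is a factor that normally restrains copy number in this replicon family.

The expression cassette consists of a T7 promoter, which requires a host supplying T7 RNA polymerase, followed by the efficient ribosome binding site from phage T7 gene 10 and the full UBC1 coding sequence. No lac operator or lacI gene appears in the feature table. Immediately downstream of the coding sequence is a short polyhistidine stretch, annotated as a fragment of a 9xHis tag and 18 nt long, so effectively six histidines. This matches the C-terminal His tag in the catalogue entry and permits purification by immobilized metal affinity chromatography. The small gene 10B "SET1" fragment annotated between the tag and the T7 terminator is probably residual vector sequence from the terminator region rather than a functional solubility tag, though the record does not resolve this.

Ubc1 is an E2 enzyme that catalyses covalent attachment of ubiquitin to substrate proteins. The associated work concerns reconstitution of the 26S proteasome, so the recombinant protein was plausibly used for in vitro ubiquitination, but the record states only that the plasmid is for Ubc1 expression.
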