Addgene plasmid #226907: pAM263
Purpose: expression of yeast Ubc1
Depositing lab: Andreas Martin. Depositing organization: University of California, Berkeley. Publication: Reconstitution of the 26S proteasome reveals functional asymmetries in its AAA+ unfoldase. Beckwith R, Estrin E, Worden EJ, Martin A. Nat Struct Mol Biol. 2013 Oct;20(10):1164-72. doi: 10.1038/nsmb.2659. Epub 2013 Sep 8. PubMed 24013205.
Backbone
  Vector backbone: unknown
  Vector type: Bacterial Expression
Growth in bacteria
  Bacterial resistance: Ampicillin, 100 μg/mL
  Growth temperature: 37°C
  Growth strain: DH5alpha
  Copy number: High Copy
Gene/Insert
  Gene/Insert name: ubc1
  Species: S. cerevisiae (budding yeast)
  Entrez Gene: UBC1 (a.k.a. YDR177W)
  Promoter: T7
  Tag / fusion protein: His tag (C terminal on insert)
  Cloning method: Unknown
  Sequencing primers: 5′ T7 forward
Terms and licenses: Academic/Nonprofit Terms; Industry Terms: Not Available to Industry
How to cite: pAM263 was a gift from Andreas Martin (Addgene plasmid # 226907 ; http://n2t.net/addgene:226907 ; RRID:Addgene_226907)
