>Addgene plasmid #226907 | pAM263 | depositor partial sequence | sequence record 445188 | pAM263 sequence 704 bps
ATNTACCATGAGTAGGGCTAAGAGAATTATGAAAGAAATCCAAGCTGTGAAGGATGATCCTGCAGCTCAC
ATTACTCTTGAATTTGTGAGTGAATCTGATATCCACCATTTAAAAGGCACATTTTTGGGCCCACCTGGAA
CACCTTACGAGGGTGGCAAATTTGTCGTGGATATCGAAGTACCTATGGAGTATCCATTCAAACCACCAAA
GATGCAGTTCGACACAAAAGTATACCATCCAAATATATCATCAGTGACAGGTGCCATTTGTTTAGATATT
CTTAAGAATGCATGGTCGCCAGTGATAACACTAAAGTCTGCATTGATTTCGCTACAGGCGCTACTACAAT
CTCCAGAGCCTAACGATCCTCAAGATGCAGAAGTAGCACAACACTATTTACGGGATAGAGAATCTTTTAA
TAAGACTGCTGCACTATGGACGAGGTTATACGCCAGTGAAACTTCCAATGGTCAAAAAGGCAATGTAGAG
GAGTCTGATTTATATGGGATTGACCACGATCTGATTGACGAGTTTGAATCTCAAGGTTTTGAAAAGGACA
AGATTGTGGAAGTGTTGAGACGATTAGGCGTCAAGTCCTTAGACCCCAATGACAACAACACAGCCAACCG
TATCATCGAGGAATTGTTGAAGCTCGAGCACCACCACCACCACCACTGAGATCCGGCTGCTAACAAAGCC
CGAA
